Addgene plasmid #18885: pYBS369
Depositing lab: Elaine Elion. Depositing organization: Harvard Medical School. Publication: Ste5 tethers multiple protein kinases in the MAP kinase cascade required for mating in S. cerevisiae. Choi KY, Satterberg B, Lyons DM, Elion EA. Cell. 1994 Aug 12. 78(3):499-512. 10.1016/0092-8674(94)90427-8 PubMed 8062390.
Backbone
  Vector backbone: pYBS317
  Backbone size w/o insert (bp): 11000
  Vector type: Yeast Expression
Growth in bacteria
  Bacterial resistance: Ampicillin, 100 μg/mL
  Growth temperature: 37°C
  Growth strain: DH5alpha
  Copy number: Unknown
Gene/Insert
  Gene/Insert name: Ste7
  Species: S. cerevisiae (budding yeast)
  Insert size (bp): 516
  Mutation: amino terminal 172 aa of Ste7
  Entrez Gene: STE7 (a.k.a. YDL159W)
  Cloning method: Restriction Enzyme; 5′ cloning site BamHI (unknown if destroyed); 3′ cloning site BamHI (unknown if destroyed)
  Sequencing primers: 5′ pHybLex_fwd; 3′ pHybLex-rev
Terms and licenses: Academic/Nonprofit Terms; Industry Terms: Not Available to Industry
Depositor comments: Has a 0.5kb BamHI-BglII fragmetn from pYEE129 at BamHI of pYBS317. The open reading frame reads through to an unknown stop in the vector.
How to cite: pYBS369 was a gift from Elaine Elion (Addgene plasmid # 18885 ; http://n2t.net/addgene:18885 ; RRID:Addgene_18885)
