[The description below was written by a language model from this plasmid's Addgene catalogue record.]
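Description:
pYBS369 is a yeast expression plasmid built on the pYBS317 backbone (about 11 kb without insert) that carries a truncated piece of the Saccharomyces cerevisiae STE7 gene (YDL159W), which encodes the MAP kinase kinase of the mating pheromone response pathway. The insert is 516 bp and encodes only the amino-terminal 172 residues of Ste7. According to the depositor's notes, it was introduced as a roughly 0.5 kb BamHI-BglII fragment taken from pYEE129 and ligated into the BamHI site of pYBS317. Because BamHI and BglII ends are compatible but do not regenerate either site when joined, at least one junction is probably not recuttable, and the record lists the status of both cloning sites as unknown. The fragment lacks its own stop codon, so the open reading frame continues into vector sequence and terminates at an undetermined position, adding some vector-encoded residues to the C-terminus of the product.

The plasmid is propagated in E. coli under ampicillin selection; its bacterial copy number is not recorded. The record does not state the yeast promoter, yeast replication origin, selectable marker or any fusion partner. The recommended sequencing primers are of the pHybLex type, which suggests a LexA-fusion (two-hybrid bait) context, but this is not explicitly confirmed. The associated work examined how Ste5 tethers multiple kinases of the mating MAP kinase cascade, so the construct is most plausibly suited to mapping which part of Ste7 mediates its protein-protein interactions within that pathway.
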