>Addgene plasmid #18885 | pYBS369 | addgene partial sequence | sequence record 24771 | pHybLex_fwd 5'-agggctggcggttggggttattcgc-3'
CAANGGCNGATCGAGCTGGTCCCGGGGATCCATGTTTCAACGAAGACTTTACAGAGAAGGAACTTGAAAG
GGCTCAATCTTAACCTGCACCCAGATGTGGGCAATAATGGCCAATTGCAGGAAAAGACAGAGACTCACCA
GGGACAATCTCGAATAGAAGGCCACGTGATGTCTAACATTAATGCAATACAGAATAATAGCAACCTGTTT
TTGCGAAGAGGCATAAAAAAAAAACTGACGTTGGATGCGTTTGGTGATGACCAAGCTATATCGAAACCAA
ACACTGTGGTAATACAGCAACCGCAAAATGAACCTGTTTTTGTTCTGTCTTCTCTATCACAATCCCCGTG
TGTATCATCATCATCATCTTTGTCCACGCCATGCATTATAGATGCGTACAGTAATAATTTCGGATTATCG
CCATCATCCACGAATTCCACTCCCTCTACGATTCAGGGATTGTCCAATATTGCAACACCAGTTGAAAACG
AACATTCGATATCACTACCACCTTTGGAGGAAAGCCTATCGCCAGCCGCAGCAGATCCTCTAGAGTCGAC
CTGCAGCCAAGCTAATTCCGGGCGAATTTCTTATGATTTATGATTTTTATTATTAAATAAGTTATAAAAA
AAANAAGTGTATACAAATTTTAAAGTGACTCTTAGGTTTTNAAAACGAAAATTCTTATTCTTGAGTANCT
CTTTCCTGTAGGTCAGGTTGCTTTCTCAGGTATAGCATGAGGTCGCTCTTATGGACCACACCTCTACCGG
CATGCNGAGCAATGCCTGCAATCNCTCCCATTTCACCAATTGTAGATTGCTACTCNGCATGAGTGAGATC
CGGGG
